>Addgene plasmid #81864 | pDONR223_ZNF454_WT | addgene full sequence | sequence record 168882 | Addgene NGS Result
GGCAGTTCCCTACTCTCGCGTTAACGCTAGCATGGATGTTTTCCCAGTCACGACGTTGTAAAACGACGGC
CAGTCTTAAGCTCGGGCCCCAAATAATGATTTTATTTTGACTGATAGTGACCTGTTCGTTGCAACAAATT
GATGAGCAATGCTTTTTTATAATGCCAACTTTGTACAAAAAAGTTGGCACCATGGCTGTCAGCCACCTGC
CAACCATGGTCCAGGAATCGGTGACCTTCAAGGATGTGGCTATACTGTTCACCCAGGAAGAGTGGGGGCA
GCTGAGCCCCGCCCAGAGGGCCCTGTACAGGGACGTGATGCTGGAGAACTACAGCAACCTGGTCTCACTG
GGACTCTTAGGACCCAAACCAGATACGTTTTCCCAGCTAGAAAAAAGGGAAGTGTGGATGCCAGAGGACA
CCCCTGGAGGCTTCTGTCTTGACTGGATGACTATGCCTGCCAGTAAGAAATCTACTGTCAAGGCAGAGAT
TCCTGAAGAAGAATTGGATCAATGGACAATAAAGGAAAGATTCAGTAGCAGTAGTCACTGGAAGTGTGCT
AGCCTGCTGGAGTGGCAATGTGGAGGCCAGGAGATCAGTTTGCAGCGAGTGGTACTCACTCACCCCAACA
CCCCATCACAGGAATGTGATGAATCCGGGAGCACTATGAGCTCATCTCTTCACAGTGCTCAAAGTCAGGG
ATTTCAACCTAGCAAAAATGCCTTTGAGTGTAGTGAGTGTGGAAAAGTCTTCTCTAAGAGTTCAACTCTT
AATAAACATCAGAAAATTCATAATGAAAAAAATGCAAATCAGAAAATTCATATTAAGGAGAAAAGATATG
AATGTAGAGAATGTGGGAAAGCCTTTCACCAGAGTACGCACCTTATCCATCACCAAAGAATTCACACTGG
CGAGAAACCCTATGAATGTAAGGAATGTGGCAAGGCCTTCTCAGTGAGCTCCTCACTTACGTACCATCAG
AAAATTCATACTGGAGAGAAGCCTTTTGAATGCAACTTATGTGGAAAAGCTTTTATCCGAAATATACACC
TTGCCCATCATCATAGAATACATACTGGAGAGAAACCTTTTAAATGTAACATTTGTGAAAAAGCCTTTGT
GTGCAGGGCACACCTTACCAAACACCAGAATATCCACAGTGGAGAGAAACCCTATAAATGCAATGAATGT
GGAAAAGCCTTTAATCAGAGTACAAGTTTCCTTCAGCATCAGAGAATTCACACTGGAGAGAAACCCTTTG
AATGTAATGAATGTGGGAAGGCCTTCAGGGTGAACTCTTCCCTTACTGAACATCAGAGAATTCATACTGG
AGAGAAACCTTATAAATGTAATGAATGTGGGAAAGCTTTCAGGGATAATTCATCCTTTGCACGACATCGG
AAAATTCACACTGGAGAGAAACCTTACAGATGTGGCTTGTGTGAGAAAGCCTTTCGGGACCAATCAGCAC
TAGCCCAACATCAGAGAATTCATACTGGGGAAAAACCTTATACATGTAACATATGTGAAAAAGCCTTCAG
TGACCATTCAGCCCTTACCCAACATAAGAGAATTCATACTAGGGAAAAACCTTACAAATGTAAAATCTGT
GAGAAAGCCTTTATCCGAAGCACTCACCTGACTCAACATCAGAGGATTCACACAGGAGAGAAACCCTATA
AATGTAATAAATGTGGGAAAGCTTTTAACCAGACTGCAAACCTCATTCAGCATCAGAGACATCATATTGG
AGAGAAGTGATTGCCAACTTTCTTGTACAAAGTTGGCATTATAAGAAAGCATTGCTTATCAATTTGTTGC
AACGAACAGGTCACTATCAGTCAAAATAAAATCATTATTTGCCATCCAGCTGATATCCCCTATAGTGAGT
CGTATTACATGGTCATAGCTGTTTCCTGGCAGCTCTGGCCCGTGTCTCAAAATCTCTGATGTTACATTGC
ACAAGATAAAAATATATCATCATGCCTCCTCTAGACCAGCCAGGACAGAAATGCCTCGACTTCGCTGCTA
CCCAAGGTTGCCGGGTGACGCACACCGTGGAAACGGATGAAGGCACGAACCCAGTGGACATAAGCCTGTT
CGGTTCGTAAGCTGTAATGCAAGTAGCGTATGCGCTCACGCAACTGGTCCAGAACCTTGACCGAACGCAG
CGGTGGTAACGGCGCAGTGGCGGTTTTCATGGCTTGTTATGACTGTTTTTTTGGGGTACAGTCTATGCCT
CGGGCATCCAAGCAGCAAGCGCGTTACGCCGTGGGTCGATGTTTGATGTTATGGAGCAGCAACGATGTTA
CGCAGCAGGGCAGTCGCCCTAAAACAAAGTTAAACATTATGAGGGAAGCGGTGATCGCCGAAGTATCGAC
TCAACTATCAGAGGTAGTTGGCGTCATCGAGCGCCATCTCGAACCGACGTTGCTGGCCGTACATTTGTAC
GGCTCCGCAGTGGATGGCGGCCTGAAGCCACACAGTGATATTGATTTGCTGGTTACGGTGACCGTAAGGC
TTGATGAAACAACGCGGCGAGCTTTGATCAACGACCTTTTGGAAACTTCGGCTTCCCCTGGAGAGAGCGA
GATTCTCCGCGCTGTAGAAGTCACCATTGTTGTGCACGACGACATCATTCCGTGGCGTTATCCAGCTAAG
CGCGAACTGCAATTTGGAGAATGGCAGCGCAATGACATTCTTGCAGGTATCTTCGAGCCAGCCACGATCG
ACATTGATCTGGCTATCTTGCTGACAAAAGCAAGAGAACATAGCGTTGCCTTGGTAGGTCCAGCGGCGGA
GGAACTCTTTGATCCGGTTCCTGAACAGGATCTATTTGAGGCGCTAAATGAAACCTTAACGCTATGGAAC
TCGCCGCCCGACTGGGCTGGCGATGAGCGAAATGTAGTGCTTACGTTGTCCCGCATTTGGTACAGCGCAG
TAACCGGCAAAATCGCGCCGAAGGATGTCGCTGCCGACTGGGCAATGGAGCGCCTGCCGGCCCAGTATCA
GCCCGTCATACTTGAAGCTAGACAGGCTTATCTTGGACAAGAAGAAGATCGCTTGGCCTCGCGCGCAGAT
CAGTTGGAAGAATTTGTCCACTACGTGAAAGGCGAGATCACCAAGGTAGTCGGCAAATAACCCTCGAGCC
ACCCATGACCAAAATCCCTTAACGTGAGTTACGCGTCGTTCCACTGAGCGTCAGACCCCGTAGAAAAGAT
CAAAGGATCTTCTTGAGATCCTTTTTTTCTGCGCGTAATCTGCTGCTTGCAAACAAAAAAACCACCGCTA
CCAGCGGTGGTTTGTTTGCCGGATCAAGAGCTACCAACTCTTTTTCCGAAGGTAACTGGCTTCAGCAGAG
CGCAGATACCAAATACTGTTCTTCTAGTGTAGCCGTAGTTAGGCCACCACTTCAAGAACTCTGTAGCACC
GCCTACATACCTCGCTCTGCTAATCCTGTTACCAGTGGCTGCTGCCAGTGGCGATAAGTCGTGTCTTACC
GGGTTGGACTCAAGACGATAGTTACCGGATAAGGCGCAGCGGTCGGGCTGAACGGGGGGTTCGTGCACAC
AGCCCAGCTTGGAGCGAACGACCTACACCGAACTGAGATACCTACAGCGTGAGCTATGAGAAAGCGCCAC
GCTTCCCGAAGGGAGAAAGGCGGACAGGTATCCGGTAAGCGGCAGGGTCGGAACAGGAGAGCGCACGAGG
GAGCTTCCAGGGGGAAACGCCTGGTATCTTTATAGTCCTGTCGGGTTTCGCCACCTCTGACTTGAGCGTC
GATTTTTGTGATGCTCGTCAGGGGGGCGGAGCCTATGGAAAAACGCCAGCAACGCGGCCTTTTTACGGTT
CCTGGCCTTTTGCTGGCCTTTTGCTCACATGTTCTTTCCTGCGTTATCCCCTGATTCTGTGGATAACCGT
ATTACCGCCTTTGAGTGAGCTGATACCGCTCGCCGCAGCCGAACGACCGAGCGCAGCGAGTCAGTGAGCG
AGGAAGCGGAAGAGCGCCCAATACGCAAACCGCCTCTCCCCGCGCGTTGGCCGATTCATTAATGCAGCTG
GCACGACAGGTTTCCCGACTGGAAAGCGGGCAGTGAGCGCAACGCAATTAATACGCGTACCGCTAGCCAG
GAAGAGTTTGTAGAAACGCAAAAAGGCCATCCGTCAGGATGGCCTTCTGCTTAGTTTGATGCCTGGCAGT
TTATGGCGGGCGTCCTGCCCGCCACCCTCCGGGCCGTTGCTTCACAACGTTCAAATCCGCTCCCGGCGGA
TTTGTCCTACTCAGGAGAGCGTTCACCGACAAACAACAGATAAAACGAAAGGCCCAGTCTTCCGACTGAG
CCTTTCGTTTTATTTGATGCCT
Features (pLannotate 1.2.2; 12 found; start..end, strand, type, name):
     38..74      -  CDS            lacZα (fragment): LacZα fragment of β-galactosidase; lacZ fragment
     91..186     +  protein_bind   attL3: mutant version of attL; recombination site for the Gateway® LR reaction LR Clonase™
    192..914     +  CDS            ZNF454 (fragment): ZN454_HUMAN - Experimental evidence at transcript level: Swiss-Prot protein existence level 2. May be involved in transcriptional regulation. From Homo sapiens (Human).
   1765..1860    -  protein_bind   attL3: mutant version of attL; recombination site for the Gateway® LR reaction LR Clonase™
   1879..1897    -  promoter       T7 promoter: promoter for bacteriophage T7 RNA polymerase
   2087..2110    +  promoter       Pc promoter (fragment): intI1 (promoter lies within the coding sequence); class 1 integron promoter
   2286..2342    +  CDS            GmR (fragment): gentamycin acetyltransferase; aacC1; confers resistance to gentamycin
   2349..3140    +  CDS            SmR: aminoglycoside adenylyltransferase (Murphy, 1985); aadA; confers resistance to spectinomycin and streptomycin
   3233..3821    +  rep_origin     ori: high-copy-number ColE1/pMB1/pBR322/pUC origin of replication
   4004..4096    +  CDS            lacI (fragment): lac repressor; lacI; The lac repressor binds to the lac operator to inhibit transcription in E. coli. This inhibition can be relieved by adding lactose or isopropyl-β-D-thiogalactopyranoside (IPTG).
   4151..4178    -  terminator     rrnB T2 terminator: transcription terminator T2 from the E. coli rrnB gene
   4310..4353    +  terminator     rrnB T1 terminator: Escherichia coli rrnB; transcription terminator T1 from the E. coli rrnB gene
