[The description below was written by a language model from this plasmid's Addgene catalogue record and pLannotate feature annotations shown in this document.]
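Description:
pDONR223_ZNF454_WT is a Gateway entry clone built in the Invitrogen pDONR223 backbone. It carries the human zinc finger protein gene ZNF454 as part of the Target Accelerator Plasmid Collection, a resource assembled for systematic functional testing of cancer-associated alleles. It is a bacterial propagation plasmid, maintained at high copy through a ColE1/pUC-type origin. Selection is with spectinomycin via the aadA (SmR) aminoglycoside adenylyltransferase gene, which lies downstream of a class 1 integron Pc promoter fragment and a remnant of a gentamicin resistance gene. rrnB T1 and T2 terminators and small lacZα and lacI fragments are backbone remnants.

The ZNF454 open reading frame sits between two attL recombination sites, both labelled attL3 by the automated annotation. These sites allow the ORF to be transferred by LR Clonase reaction into any compatible Gateway destination vector. The entry clone has no promoter driving the insert, so expression depends on the destination vector chosen. A T7 promoter lies just outside the downstream att site, pointing back toward the insert. The depositor describes the clone as "closed", meaning a stop codon immediately follows the coding sequence, so it will produce native C-termini and is unsuited to C-terminal fusion tags.

The annotation tool matched only the first part of the insert to ZNF454, although the space between the att sites is considerably longer. Although the plasmid name ends in "WT", the catalogue lists a D166A change relative to the reference transcript. The record does not explain this discrepancy, so users should check the sequence against the allele they need.
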