Addgene plasmid #81864: pDONR223_ZNF454_WT
Purpose: Gateway Donor vector containing ZNF454 , part of the Target Accelerator Plasmid Collection.
Depositing lab: Jesse Boehm & William Hahn & David Root. Depositing organization: Broad Institute. Publication: Systematic Functional Interrogation of Rare Cancer Variants Identifies Oncogenic Alleles. Kim E, Ilic N, Shrestha Y, Zou L, Kamburov A, Zhu C, Yang X, Lubonja R, Tran N, Nguyen C, Lawrence MS, Piccioni F, Bagul M, Doench JG, Chouinard CR, Wu X, Hogstrom L, Natoli T, Tamayo P, Horn H, Corsello SM, Lage K, Root DE, Subramanian A, Golub TR, Getz G, Boehm JS, Hahn WC. Cancer Discov. 2016 Jul;6(7):714-26. doi: 10.1158/2159-8290.CD-16-0160. Epub 2016 May 4. PubMed 27147599.
Backbone
  Vector backbone: pDONR223
  Backbone manufacturer: Invitrogen
  Backbone size w/o insert (bp): 2790
  Vector type: Gateway Entry vector
Growth in bacteria
  Bacterial resistance: Spectinomycin, 50 μg/mL
  Growth temperature: 37°C
  Growth strain: DH5alpha
  Copy number: High Copy
Gene/Insert
  Gene/Insert name: ZNF454
  Species: H. sapiens (human)
  Mutation: D166A
  GenBank ID: NM_182594.3
  Entrez Gene: ZNF454
  Promoter: None
  Cloning method: Gateway Cloning
  Sequencing primers: 5′ M13pUC-fwd; 3′ M13-Rev
Terms and licenses: Academic/Nonprofit Terms; Industry Terms: Not Available to Industry
Depositor comments: Closed state: Stop codon immediately follows insert
How to cite: pDONR223_ZNF454_WT was a gift from Jesse Boehm & William Hahn & David Root (Addgene plasmid # 81864 ; http://n2t.net/addgene:81864 ; RRID:Addgene_81864)
