>Addgene plasmid #81864 | pDONR223_ZNF454_WT | depositor partial sequence | sequence record 155183 | Insert sequence
ATGGCTGTCAGCCACCTGCCAACCATGGTCCAGGAATCGGTGACCTTCAAGGATGTGGCTATACTGTTCA
CCCAGGAAGAGTGGGGGCAGCTGAGCCCCGCCCAGAGGGCCCTGTACAGGGACGTGATGCTGGAGAACTA
CAGCAACCTGGTCTCACTGGGACTCTTAGGACCCAAACCAGATACGTTTTCCCAGCTAGAAAAAAGGGAA
GTGTGGATGCCAGAGGACACCCCTGGAGGCTTCTGTCTTGACTGGATGACTATGCCTGCCAGTAAGAAAT
CTACTGTCAAGGCAGAGATTCCTGAAGAAGAATTGGATCAATGGACAATAAAGGAAAGATTCAGTAGCAG
TAGTCACTGGAAGTGTGCTAGCCTGCTGGAGTGGCAATGTGGAGGCCAGGAGATCAGTTTGCAGCGAGTG
GTACTCACTCACCCCAACACCCCATCACAGGAATGTGATGAATCCGGGAGCACTATGAGCTCATCTCTTC
ACAGTGCTCAAAGTCAGGGATTTCAACCTAGCAAAAATGCCTTTGAGTGTAGTGAGTGTGGAAAAGTCTT
CTCTAAGAGTTCAACTCTTAATAAACATCAGAAAATTCATAATGAAAAAAATGCAAATCAGAAAATTCAT
ATTAAGGAGAAAAGATATGAATGTAGAGAATGTGGGAAAGCCTTTCACCAGAGTACGCACCTTATCCATC
ACCAAAGAATTCACACTGGCGAGAAACCCTATGAATGTAAGGAATGTGGCAAGGCCTTCTCAGTGAGCTC
CTCACTTACGTACCATCAGAAAATTCATACTGGAGAGAAGCCTTTTGAATGCAACTTATGTGGAAAAGCT
TTTATCCGAAATATACACCTTGCCCATCATCATAGAATACATACTGGAGAGAAACCTTTTAAATGTAACA
TTTGTGAAAAAGCCTTTGTGTGCAGGGCACACCTTACCAAACACCAGAATATCCACAGTGGAGAGAAACC
CTATAAATGCAATGAATGTGGAAAAGCCTTTAATCAGAGTACAAGTTTCCTTCAGCATCAGAGAATTCAC
ACTGGAGAGAAACCCTTTGAATGTAATGAATGTGGGAAGGCCTTCAGGGTGAACTCTTCCCTTACTGAAC
ATCAGAGAATTCATACTGGAGAGAAACCTTATAAATGTAATGAATGTGGGAAAGCTTTCAGGGATAATTC
ATCCTTTGCACGACATCGGAAAATTCACACTGGAGAGAAACCTTACAGATGTGGCTTGTGTGAGAAAGCC
TTTCGGGACCAATCAGCACTAGCCCAACATCAGAGAATTCATACTGGGGAAAAACCTTATACATGTAACA
TATGTGAAAAAGCCTTCAGTGACCATTCAGCCCTTACCCAACATAAGAGAATTCATACTAGGGAAAAACC
TTACAAATGTAAAATCTGTGAGAAAGCCTTTATCCGAAGCACTCACCTGACTCAACATCAGAGGATTCAC
ACAGGAGAGAAACCCTATAAATGTAATAAATGTGGGAAAGCTTTTAACCAGACTGCAAACCTCATTCAGC
ATCAGAGACATCATATTGGAGAGAAG
